>Addgene plasmid #40933 | pCMV5-Flag-EPLIN alpha delta LIM | addgene partial sequence | sequence record 56130 | CMV-F 5'-CGCAAATGGGCGGTAGGCGTG-3'
TAGCAGAGCTCGTTTAGTGAACCGTCAGAATTGCCACCATGGACTACAAGGACGACGATGACAAGAATTC
TGCAGGATCCAAAATGGAAAATTGTCTAGGAGAATCCAGGCATGAAGTAGAAAAATCAGAAATCAGTGAA
AACACAGATGCTTCGGGCAAAATAGAGAAATATAATGTTCCGCTGAACAGGCTTAAGATGATGTTTGAGA
AAGGTGAACCAACTCAAACTAAGATTCTCCGGGCCCAAAGCCGAAGTGCAAGTGGAAGGAAGATCTCTGA
AAACAGCTATTCTCTAGATGACCTGGAAATAGGCCCAGGTCAGTTGTCATCTTCTACATTTGACTCGGAG
AAAAATGAGAGTAGACGAAATCTGGAACTTCCACGCCTCTCAGAAACCTCTATAAAGGATCGAATGGCCA
AGTACCAGGCAGCTGTGTCCAAACAAAGCAGCTCAACCAACTATACAAATGAGCTGAAAGCCAGTGGTGG
CGAAATCAAAATTCATAAAATGGAGCAAAAGGAGAATGTGCCCCCAGGTCCTGAGGTCTGCATCACCCAT
CAGGAAGGGGAAAAGATTTCTGCAAATGAGAATAGCCTGGCAGTCCGTTCCACCCCTGCCGAAGATGACT
CCCCAGGTGACTCCCAGGTTAAGAGTGAGGTTCAACAGCCTGTCCATCCCAAGCCACTAAGTCCAGATTC
CAGAGCCTCCAGTCTTTCTGAAAGTTCTCCTCCCAAAGCAATGAAGAAGTTTCAGGTACCTCACTTCAAT
CAACTCTTTAAATCTAAGGGCAACTATGATGAAGGCTTTGGGCACAGACCACACAAGGATCTATGGGCAA
GCAAAAATGAAAACGAAGAGATTTTGGAGAGACCAGCCCAGCTTGCAAATGCAAGGGAGACCCCTCACAG
CCCAGGGGTAGAAGATGCCCCTATTGCTAAGGTGGGTGTCCTGGCTGCAAGTATGGAAGCCAAGGCCTCC
TCTCAGCAGGAGAAGGAAGACAG
