[The description below was written by a language model from this plasmid's Addgene catalogue record.]
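Description:
pCMV5-Flag-EPLIN alpha delta LIM is a mammalian expression plasmid built on the pCMV5-Flag backbone. It is propagated in E. coli under ampicillin selection; the record lists its copy number as unknown and gives no feature table, so the origin of replication, polyadenylation signal and other backbone elements are not documented here. The promoter is also not stated explicitly, although the backbone name implies a cytomegalovirus (CMV) promoter, the usual driver of strong constitutive expression in transfected mammalian cells. No mammalian selection marker is recorded.

The insert is a mutant form of the alpha isoform of human EPLIN (epithelial protein lost in neoplasm, encoded by LIMA1), listed at 1578 bp and cloned between BamHI and SalI sites that both remain intact. The mutation removes amino acids 221–295, which deletes the protein's LIM domain while leaving the flanking regions in place. A Flag epitope supplied by the backbone is fused to the N terminus, allowing the truncated protein to be detected or immunoprecipitated with anti-Flag antibodies and distinguished from endogenous EPLIN.

The associated study examined how EPLIN suppresses anchorage-independent growth of transformed NIH3T3 cells and found that this activity depends on EPLIN localising to the actin cytoskeleton. In that context, this construct serves as a domain-deletion mutant for testing whether the LIM domain contributes to EPLIN's subcellular localisation, actin association and growth-inhibitory effect, typically by comparison with full-length protein and other deletion variants.
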