Addgene plasmid #40933: pCMV5-Flag-EPLIN alpha delta LIM
Depositing lab: Elizabeth Luna & Scott Maul. Publication: Inhibition of anchorage-independent growth of transformed NIH3T3 cells by epithelial protein lost in neoplasm (EPLIN) requires localization of EPLIN to actin cytoskeleton. Song Y, Maul RS, Gerbin CS, Chang DD. Mol Biol Cell. 2002 Apr;13(4):1408-16. 10.1091/mbc.01-08-0414 PubMed 11950948.
Backbone
  Vector backbone: pCMV5-Flag
  Vector type: Mammalian Expression
Growth in bacteria
  Bacterial resistance: Ampicillin, 100 μg/mL
  Growth temperature: 37°C
  Growth strain: JM109
  Copy number: Unknown
Gene/Insert
  Gene/Insert name: EPLIN alpha
  Species: H. sapiens (human)
  Insert size (bp): 1578
  Mutation: LIM domain deleted- amino acids 221-295
  Entrez Gene: LIMA1 (a.k.a. EPLIN, LDLCQ8, SREBP3)
  Tag / fusion protein: Flag (N terminal on backbone)
  Cloning method: Restriction Enzyme; 5′ cloning site BamH (not destroyed); 3′ cloning site SalI (not destroyed)
  Sequencing primers: 5′ unknown; 3′ unknown
Resource information
  A portion of this plasmid was derived from a plasmid made by: Raymond S. Maul
Terms and licenses: Academic/Nonprofit Terms; Industry Terms: Not Available to Industry
How to cite: pCMV5-Flag-EPLIN alpha delta LIM was a gift from Elizabeth Luna & Scott Maul (Addgene plasmid # 40933 ; http://n2t.net/addgene:40933 ; RRID:Addgene_40933)
